Addgene plasmid #16312: pUNIV-SIG-5HTR4D100A
Depositing lab: Bruce Conklin. Depositing organization: J. David Gladstone Institutes. Publication: Osteoblast expression of an engineered Gs-coupled receptor dramatically increases bone mass. Hsiao EC, Boudignon BM, Chang WC, Bencsik M, Peng J, Nguyen TD, Manalac C, Halloran BP, Conklin BR, Nissenson RA. Proc Natl Acad Sci U S A. 2008 Jan 29. 105(4):1209-14. 10.1073/pnas.0707457105 PubMed 18212126.
Backbone
  Vector backbone: pUNIV
  Backbone size w/o insert (bp): 5257
  Vector type: Mammalian Expression
  Selectable markers: Neomycin (select with G418)
Growth in bacteria
  Bacterial resistance: Ampicillin, 100 μg/mL
  Growth temperature: 37°C
  Growth strain: DH5alpha
  Copy number: High Copy
Gene/Insert
  Gene/Insert name: h5HT4b Serotonin Receptor (Rs1 D100A RASSL) (alt names: Rs1; 5HT4; HTR4)
  Species: H. sapiens (human)
  Insert size (bp): 1272
  Mutation: Added FLAG tag; Aspartic Acid 100 changed to Alanine.
  Entrez Gene: HTR4 (a.k.a. 5-HT4, 5-HT4R)
  Tag / fusion protein: FLAG (N terminal on backbone)
  Cloning method: Restriction Enzyme; 5′ cloning site NotI (not destroyed); 3′ cloning site NotI (not destroyed)
  Sequencing primers: 5′ CMV promoter
Resource information
  A portion of this plasmid was derived from a plasmid made by: Plasmid backbone is from Drs. Wes Kroeze and Bryan Roth (Univ. of North Carolina, Chapel Hill, NC)
Terms and licenses: Academic/Nonprofit Terms; Industry Terms: Not Available to Industry
How to cite: pUNIV-SIG-5HTR4D100A was a gift from Bruce Conklin (Addgene plasmid # 16312 ; http://n2t.net/addgene:16312 ; RRID:Addgene_16312)
