[The description below was written by a language model from this plasmid's Addgene catalogue record.]
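Description:
pUNIV-SIG-5HTR4D100A is a mammalian expression plasmid built on the 5257 bp pUNIV backbone. It carries a 1272 bp insert encoding an engineered form of the human 5-HT4b serotonin receptor (HTR4). The plasmid is maintained at high copy in E. coli under ampicillin selection, and a neomycin resistance marker allows G418 selection of stably transfected mammalian cells. The record does not name the promoter explicitly. However, the recommended 5′ sequencing primer anneals in a CMV promoter, which suggests that the receptor is driven by CMV. No feature table is provided, so other elements, such as the polyadenylation signal and the origins of replication, are not documented here. The "SIG" in the name may refer to a signal sequence, but the record does not say so.

The insert was cloned into a NotI site that is retained on both sides. It is fused to an N-terminal FLAG epitope supplied by the backbone, which permits antibody detection of the receptor. The coding sequence carries an aspartate-to-alanine substitution at position 100, and this change defines the Rs1 RASSL (receptor activated solely by a synthetic ligand). RASSLs are G protein-coupled receptors modified to lose responsiveness to their natural agonist, here serotonin, while still responding to synthetic small-molecule ligands. This gives pharmacological control over a chosen signalling pathway.

The associated publication describes Rs1 as an engineered Gs-coupled receptor whose expression in osteoblasts markedly increased bone mass. The plasmid is therefore suited to expressing Rs1 in cultured mammalian cells to study Gs signalling, and the NotI-flanked insert can be excised for subcloning.
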