>Addgene plasmid #16312 | pUNIV-SIG-5HTR4D100A | addgene partial sequence | sequence record 22687 | CMV-F 5'-CGCAAATGGGCGGTAGGCGTG-3'
GCAGAGCTCTCTGGCTACTAGAGAACCACTGCTTACTGGCTTATCGAAATTAATACGACTCACTATAGGG
AGACCCAAGCTTGGTACCGAGCTCGGATCGATAAGATATCACCATGAAGACGATCATCGCCCTGAGCTAC
ATCTTCTGCCTGGTATTCGCCGACTACAAGGACGATGATGACGCCAGCGGCCGCGCCCGGGCGGATCCCC
CGGGCTGCAGGATGGACAAACTTGATGCTAATGTGAGTTCTGAGGAGGGTTTCGGGTCAGTGGAGAAGGT
GGTGCTGCTCACGTTTCTCTCGACGGTTATCCTGATGGCCATCTTGGGGAACCTGCTGGTGATGGTGGCT
GTGTGCTGGGACAGGCAGCTCAGGAAAATAAAAACAAATTATTTCATTGTATCTCTTGCTTTTGCGGATC
TGCTGGTTTCGGTGCTGGTGATGCCCTTTGGTGCCATTGAGCTGGTTCAAGACATCTGGATTATGGGGAG
GGTGTTTTGTCTTGTTCGGACATCTCTGGCCGTCCTGCTCACAACGGCATCGATTTTTCACCTGTGCTGC
ATTTCTCTGGATAGGTATTACGCCATCTGCTGCCAGCCTTTGGTCTATAGGAACAAGATGACCCCTCTGC
GCATCGCATTAATGCTGGGAGGCTGCTGGGTCATCCCCACGTTTATTTCTTTTCTCCCTATAATGCAAGG
CTGGAATAACATTGGCATAATTGATTTGATAGAAAAAGAGGAAGTTCAACCAGAACTC
